LOCUS       Exported 5576 bp ds-DNA circular SYN 12-MAY-2021
DEFINITION  For use in light-induced protein inactivation through the
            interaction with CIB1.
ACCESSION   .
VERSION     .
KEYWORDS    pCS2-CRY2
SOURCE      synthetic DNA construct
  ORGANISM  synthetic DNA construct
REFERENCE   1 (bases 1 to 5576)
  AUTHORS   Rathbun LI, Colicino EG, Manikas J, O'Connell J, Krishnan N, Reilly
            NS, Coyne S, Erdemci-Tandogan G, Garrastegui A, Freshour J, Santra
            P, Manning ML, Amack JD, Hehnly H
  TITLE     Cytokinetic bridge triggers de novo lumen formation in vivo.
  JOURNAL   Nat Commun. 2020 Mar 9;11(1):1269. doi: 10.1038/s41467-020-15002-8.
  PUBMED    32152267
REFERENCE   2 (bases 1 to 5576)
  AUTHORS   .
  TITLE     Direct Submission
  JOURNAL   Exported May 12, 2021 from SnapGene Server 1.1.58
            http://www.snapgene.com
FEATURES             Location/Qualifiers
     source          1..5576
                     /organism="synthetic DNA construct"
                     /mol_type="other DNA"
     promoter        1..978
                     /label=CMV IE94 promoter
                     /note="enhancer/promoter region of simian cytomegalovirus
                     major immediate early transcription unit IE94"
     promoter        1013..1031
                     /label=SP6 promoter
                     /note="promoter for bacteriophage SP6 RNA polymerase"
     primer_bind     1013..1030
                     /label=SP6
                     /note="SP6 promoter, forward primer"
     promoter        complement(2584..2601)
                     /label=T7 promoter
                     /note="promoter for bacteriophage T7 RNA polymerase"
     polyA_signal    2606..2740
                     /label=SV40 poly(A) signal
                     /note="SV40 polyadenylation signal"
     primer_bind     complement(2630..2649)
                     /label=EBV-rev
                     /note="SV40 polyA terminator, reverse primer"
     primer_bind     2684..2703
                     /label=SV40pA-R
                     /note="SV40 polyA, reverse primer"
     primer_bind     complement(2853..2873)
                     /label=T3
                     /note="T3 promoter, forward primer"
     promoter        complement(2853..2871)
                     /label=T3 promoter
                     /note="promoter for bacteriophage T3 RNA polymerase"
     primer_bind     complement(2892..2908)
                     /label=M13 rev
                     /note="common sequencing primer, one of multiple similar
                     variants"
     primer_bind     complement(2892..2908)
                     /label=M13 Reverse
                     /note="In lacZ gene. Also called M13-rev"
     primer_bind     complement(2905..2927)
                     /label=M13/pUC Reverse
                     /note="In lacZ gene"
     protein_bind    2916..2932
                     /label=lac operator
                     /bound_moiety="lac repressor encoded by lacI"
                     /note="The lac repressor binds to the lac operator to
                     inhibit transcription in E. coli. This inhibition can be
                     relieved by adding lactose or
                     isopropyl-beta-D-thiogalactopyranoside (IPTG)."
     promoter        complement(2940..2970)
                     /label=lac promoter
                     /note="promoter for the E. coli lac operon"
     protein_bind    2985..3006
                     /label=CAP binding site
                     /bound_moiety="E. coli catabolite activator protein"
                     /note="CAP binding activates transcription in the presence
                     of cAMP."
     primer_bind     complement(3123..3140)
                     /label=L4440
                     /note="L4440 vector, forward primer"
     rep_origin      complement(3294..3882)
                     /direction=LEFT
                     /label=ori
                     /note="high-copy-number ColE1/pMB1/pBR322/pUC origin of
                     replication"
     primer_bind     complement(3374..3393)
                     /label=pBR322ori-F
                     /note="pBR322 origin, forward primer"
     CDS             complement(4053..4913)
                     /codon_start=1
                     /gene="bla"
                     /product="beta-lactamase"
                     /label=AmpR
                     /note="confers resistance to ampicillin, carbenicillin, and
                     related antibiotics"
                     /translation="MSIQHFRVALIPFFAAFCLPVFAHPETLVKVKDAEDQLGARVGYI
                     ELDLNSGKILESFRPEERFPMMSTFKVLLCGAVLSRIDAGQEQLGRRIHYSQNDLVEYS
                     PVTEKHLTDGMTVRELCSAAITMSDNTAANLLLTTIGGPKELTAFLHNMGDHVTRLDRW
                     EPELNEAIPNDERDTTMPVAMATTLRKLLTGELLTLASRQQLIDWMEADKVAGPLLRSA
                     LPAGWFIADKSGAGERGSRGIIAALGPDGKPSRIVVIYTTGSQATMDERNRQIAEIGAS
                     LIKHW"
     primer_bind     4676..4695
                     /label=Amp-R
                     /note="Ampicillin resistance gene, reverse primer"
     promoter        complement(4914..5018)
                     /gene="bla"
                     /label=AmpR promoter
     rep_origin      complement(5044..5499)
                     /direction=LEFT
                     /label=f1 ori
                     /note="f1 bacteriophage origin of replication; arrow
                     indicates direction of (+) strand synthesis"
     primer_bind     complement(5181..5202)
                     /label=F1ori-F
                     /note="F1 origin, forward primer"
     primer_bind     5393..5412
                     /label=F1ori-R
                     /note="F1 origin, reverse primer"
ORIGIN
        1 gccaattcaa tatggcgtat atggactcat gccaattcaa tatggtggat ctggacctgt
       61 gccaattcaa tatggcgtat atggactcgt gccaattcaa tatggtggat ctggacccca
      121 gccaattcaa tatggcggac ttggcaccat gccaattcaa tatggcggac ctggcactgt
      181 gccaactggg gaggggtcta cttggcacgg tgccaagttt gaggaggggt cttggccctg
      241 tgccaagtcc gccatattga attggcatgg tgccaataat ggcggccata ttggctatat
      301 gccaggatca atatataggc aatatccaat atggccctat gccaatatgg ctattggcca
      361 ggttcaatac tatgtattgg ccctatgcca tatagtattc catatatggg ttttcctatt
      421 gacgtagata gcccctccca atgggcggtc ccatatacca tatatggggc ttcctaatac
      481 cgcccatagc cactccccca ttgacgtcaa tggtctctat atatggtctt tcctattgac
      541 gtcatatggg cggtcctatt gacgtatatg gcgcctcccc cattgacgtc aattacggta
      601 aatggcccgc ctggctcaat gcccattgac gtcaatagga ccacccacca ttgacgtcaa
      661 tgggatggct cattgcccat tcatatccgt tctcacgccc cctattgacg tcaatgacgg
      721 taaatggccc acttggcagt acatcaatat ctattaatag taacttggca agtacattac
      781 tattggaagt acgccagggt acattggcag tactcccatt gacgtcaatg gcggtaaatg
      841 gcccgcgatg gctgccaagt acatccccat tgacgtcaat ggggaggggc aatgacgcaa
      901 atgggcgttc cattgacgta aatgggcggt aggcgtgcct aatgggaggt ctatataagc
      961 aatgctcgtt tagggaaccg ccattctgcc tggggacgtc ggagcaagct tgatttaggt
     1021 gacactatag aatacaagct acttgttctt tttgcagcat gaagatggac aaaaagacca
     1081 tcgtctggtt tcggagagat ttgagaatag aagataatcc cgcgctcgcc gccgcggccc
     1141 acgagggttc cgtcttcccc gttttcattt ggtgtcctga agaagaaggc cagttttatc
     1201 ccggaagggc ctctaggtgg tggatgaagc aaagtctggc ccatcttagc cagtcactga
     1261 aagcactggg cagtgatctt accctgatca agacacacaa taccatctct gccatcctcg
     1321 actgcatcag ggtgaccggc gcaacgaaag tcgtgtttaa ccacctgtac gatccagtta
     1381 gtctggtgcg cgaccacact gtgaaggaga agctggtgga acgggggatc agtgtgcaga
     1441 gctacaacgg ggaccttctg tacgagccat gggagatcta ttgcgagaaa gggaaaccgt
     1501 tcacctcctt caacagttac tggaagaaat gtttggatat gtcaatagag tccgttatgt
     1561 tgccccctcc ctggagactg atgccgatta ctgctgctgc agaggccatc tgggcctgct
     1621 ccatcgagga actcggtctg gaaaatgaag cagaaaagcc aagcaatgca cttctcacta
     1681 gagcctggag ccccggctgg tctaatgccg acaagctgct taacgagttc atcgaaaaac
     1741 aactgattga ctacgcgaag aactccaaga aagtggtagg taactcaact agcttgctct
     1801 ctccatatct ccattttggc gagatttctg tccgccatgt atttcagtgc gctcggatga
     1861 aacagattat ctgggctcgc gataaaaaca gcgaaggcga agaaagcgcc gatctgttcc
     1921 tgcgagggat cggacttcgg gaatactccc ggtatatatg tttcaacttt ccattcacac
     1981 acgagcagag tctgttgtcc cacctcaggt tcttcccctg ggacgccgat gtcgacaaat
     2041 tcaaggcatg gagacaggga aggacagggt acccactcgt ggatgctggc atgagagagc
     2101 tctgggctac aggctggatg cacaaccgca tccgggtaat cgtgtcctca tttgctgtca
     2161 agtttctgct cctgccttgg aaatggggaa tgaagtactt ttgggatacc cttctcgacg
     2221 ccgacttgga gtgtgacatt ctgggatggc aatatattag cgggtcaatt cctgacggcc
     2281 atgagttgga caggttggac aatccggcct tgcagggagc taagtatgat cccgaaggag
     2341 agtatattcg acagtggctc cccgagctgg cccgacttcc tacggagtgg attcaccatc
     2401 cttgggacgc accactgaca gtgctcaagg caagcggggt ggagctgggc accaattacg
     2461 ctaagcctat agttgatata gatacagcac gcgagctgct ggctaaagcg atctctcgca
     2521 ctcgggaggc gcagattatg atcggtgctg ccggcagcgg cagcccaccg ctgtagtcta
     2581 gaactatagt gagtcgtatt acgtagatcc agacatgata agatacattg atgagtttgg
     2641 acaaaccaca actagaatgc agtgaaaaaa atgctttatt tgtgaaattt gtgatgctat
     2701 tgctttattt gtaaccatta taagctgcaa taaacaagtt aacaacaaca attgcattca
     2761 ttttatgttt caggttcagg gggaggtgtg ggaggttttt taattcgcgg ccgcggcgcc
     2821 aatgcattgg gcccggtacc cagcttttgt tccctttagt gagggttaat tgcgcgcttg
     2881 gcgtaatcat ggtcatagct gtttcctgtg tgaaattgtt atccgctcac aattccacac
     2941 aacatacgag ccgggagcat aaagtgtaaa gcctggggtg cctaatgagt gagctaactc
     3001 acattaattg cgttgcgctc actgcccgct ttccagtcgg gaaacctgtc gtgccagctg
     3061 cattaatgaa tcggccaacg cgcggggaga ggcggtttgc gtattgggcg ctcttccgct
     3121 tcctcgctca ctgactcgct gcgctcggtc gttcggctgc ggcgagcggt atcagctcac
     3181 tcaaaggcgg taatacggtt atccacagaa tcaggggata acgcaggaaa gaacatgtga
     3241 gcaaaaggcc agcaaaaggc caggaaccgt aaaaaggccg cgttgctggc gtttttccat
     3301 aggctccgcc cccctgacga gcatcacaaa aatcgacgct caagtcagag gtggcgaaac
     3361 ccgacaggac tataaagata ccaggcgttt ccccctggaa gctccctcgt gcgctctcct
     3421 gttccgaccc tgccgcttac cggatacctg tccgcctttc tcccttcggg aagcgtggcg
     3481 ctttctcata gctcacgctg taggtatctc agttcggtgt aggtcgttcg ctccaagctg
     3541 ggctgtgtgc acgaaccccc cgttcagccc gaccgctgcg ccttatccgg taactatcgt
     3601 cttgagtcca acccggtaag acacgactta tcgccactgg cagcagccac tggtaacagg
     3661 attagcagag cgaggtatgt aggcggtgct acagagttct tgaagtggtg gcctaactac
     3721 ggctacacta gaagaacagt atttggtatc tgcgctctgc tgaagccagt taccttcgga
     3781 aaaagagttg gtagctcttg atccggcaaa caaaccaccg ctggtagcgg tggttttttt
     3841 gtttgcaagc agcagattac gcgcagaaaa aaaggatctc aagaagatcc tttgatcttt
     3901 tctacggggt ctgacgctca gtggaacgaa aactcacgtt aagggatttt ggtcatgaga
     3961 ttatcaaaaa ggatcttcac ctagatcctt ttaaattaaa aatgaagttt taaatcaatc
     4021 taaagtatat atgagtaaac ttggtctgac agttaccaat gcttaatcag tgaggcacct
     4081 atctcagcga tctgtctatt tcgttcatcc atagttgcct gactccccgt cgtgtagata
     4141 actacgatac gggagggctt accatctggc cccagtgctg caatgatacc gcgagaccca
     4201 cgctcaccgg ctccagattt atcagcaata aaccagccag ccggaagggc cgagcgcaga
     4261 agtggtcctg caactttatc cgcctccatc cagtctatta attgttgccg ggaagctaga
     4321 gtaagtagtt cgccagttaa tagtttgcgc aacgttgttg ccattgctac aggcatcgtg
     4381 gtgtcacgct cgtcgtttgg tatggcttca ttcagctccg gttcccaacg atcaaggcga
     4441 gttacatgat cccccatgtt gtgcaaaaaa gcggttagct ccttcggtcc tccgatcgtt
     4501 gtcagaagta agttggccgc agtgttatca ctcatggtta tggcagcact gcataattct
     4561 cttactgtca tgccatccgt aagatgcttt tctgtgactg gtgagtactc aaccaagtca
     4621 ttctgagaat agtgtatgcg gcgaccgagt tgctcttgcc cggcgtcaat acgggataat
     4681 accgcgccac atagcagaac tttaaaagtg ctcatcattg gaaaacgttc ttcggggcga
     4741 aaactctcaa ggatcttacc gctgttgaga tccagttcga tgtaacccac tcgtgcaccc
     4801 aactgatctt cagcatcttt tactttcacc agcgtttctg ggtgagcaaa aacaggaagg
     4861 caaaatgccg caaaaaaggg aataagggcg acacggaaat gttgaatact catactcttc
     4921 ctttttcaat attattgaag catttatcag ggttattgtc tcatgagcgg atacatattt
     4981 gaatgtattt agaaaaataa acaaataggg gttccgcgca catttccccg aaaagtgcca
     5041 cctaaattgt aagcgttaat attttgttaa aattcgcgtt aaatttttgt taaatcagct
     5101 cattttttaa ccaataggcc gaaatcggca aaatccctta taaatcaaaa gaatagaccg
     5161 agatagggtt gagtgttgtt ccagtttgga acaagagtcc actattaaag aacgtggact
     5221 ccaacgtcaa aggnnnnnnn nnnnnnnnnn nnnnnnnnnn nnnnnnnnnn nnnnnnnnnn
     5281 nntnnnnnnn nnnnnnnnnn nnnnnnnnnn nnnnnnnnnn nnnnnnnnnn nnnnnnnnnn
     5341 nnnnnnnnnn nnnnnnnnnn nnnnnnnnnn nnnngnnnnn nnnnnnnnnn nnnnnnnnnn
     5401 nnnnnnnnnn nnnnnnnnnn nnnnnnnnnn nnnnnnnnnn nnnnnnnnnn nnnnnnnnnn
     5461 nnnnnnnnnn nnnnnnnnnn nnnnnnnnnn nnnnnnnnnc ccattcgcca ttcaggctgc
     5521 gcaactgttg ggaagggcga tcggtgcggg cctcttcgct attacgccag tcgacc
//
