[The description below was written by a language model from this plasmid's Addgene catalogue record and the feature table of its GenBank file.]
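Description:
pCS2-CRY2 is a 5.6 kb mammalian expression plasmid built on the pCS2 backbone and carrying Arabidopsis thaliana cryptochrome 2 (CRY2) as an insert of about 1.5 kb, introduced by Gibson assembly and partly derived from an earlier plasmid. It is propagated in E. coli through a high-copy ColE1/pUC-type origin and selected with ampicillin via the beta-lactamase gene. An f1 phage origin is also present, which allows single-stranded DNA production. Remnants of the lac promoter, operator and CAP site lie in the backbone.

Expression is driven by the simian cytomegalovirus IE94 enhancer/promoter, a strong constitutive element in vertebrate cells, and transcripts are terminated by the SV40 polyadenylation signal. An SP6 promoter sits between the CMV IE94 promoter and the insert position. This arrangement is characteristic of pCS2 vectors and permits in vitro synthesis of sense mRNA, typically for embryo microinjection. T7 and T3 promoters lie downstream in the opposite orientation. The feature table does not annotate the CRY2 coding sequence itself, but the unannotated stretch between the SP6 and T7 promoters matches the stated insert size. No tags, fusion partners or reporters are recorded.

CRY2 is a blue-light photoreceptor that binds its partner CIB1 upon illumination, and this pairing is widely used as an optogenetic dimerisation system. The stated purpose is light-induced protein inactivation through interaction with CIB1. The associated study concerns lumen formation in vivo and the cytokinetic bridge, but the record does not specify which target proteins or companion CIB1 constructs are used with this plasmid.
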