Addgene plasmid #140572: pCS2-CRY2
Purpose: For use in light-induced protein inactivation through the interaction with CIB1
Depositing lab: Heidi Hehnly. Publication: Cytokinetic bridge triggers de novo lumen formation in vivo. Rathbun LI, Colicino EG, Manikas J, O'Connell J, Krishnan N, Reilly NS, Coyne S, Erdemci-Tandogan G, Garrastegui A, Freshour J, Santra P, Manning ML, Amack JD, Hehnly H. Nat Commun. 2020 Mar 9;11(1):1269. doi: 10.1038/s41467-020-15002-8. PubMed 32152267.
Backbone
  Vector backbone: pCS2
  Backbone size w/o insert (bp): 4091
  Total vector size (bp): 5576
  Vector type: Mammalian Expression
Growth in bacteria
  Bacterial resistance: Ampicillin, 100 μg/mL
  Growth temperature: 37°C
  Growth strain: DH5alpha
  Copy number: Unknown
Gene/Insert
  Gene/Insert name: CRY2
  Species: A. thaliana (mustard weed)
  Insert size (bp): 1512
  Entrez Gene: CRY2 (a.k.a. AT1G04400, AT-PHH1, ATCRY2, CRYPTOCHROME 2 APOPROTEIN, F19P19.14, F19P19_14, FHA, PHH1, cryptochrome 2)
  Promoter: CMV IE94
  Cloning method: Gibson Cloning
  Sequencing primers: 5′ SP6; 3′ T3
Resource information
  A portion of this plasmid was derived from a plasmid made by: Addgene plasmid 58368
Terms and licenses: Academic/Nonprofit Terms; Industry Terms: Not Available to Industry
How to cite: pCS2-CRY2 was a gift from Heidi Hehnly (Addgene plasmid # 140572 ; http://n2t.net/addgene:140572 ; RRID:Addgene_140572)
